>Addgene plasmid #37101 | pBJ1806 pRS413-COF1RFP | addgene partial sequence | sequence record 47724 | DsRed1-C 5'-AGCTGGACATCACCTCCCACAACG-3'
GTACGAGCGCTCCGAGGGCCGCCACCACCTGTTCCTGTTAGGTGCTGGTGACGGTGCTGGTGCTGACCCA
TCTTACGATGCCTTCTTAGAGAAATTGCCAGAAAACGACTGTCTTTACGCCATTTACGATTTTGAATACG
AAATTAATGGTAATGAAGGTAAGAGATCCAAGATTGTTTTCTTCACTTGGTCTCCAGACACTGCTCCAGT
CAGATCTAAGATGGTCTATGCATCCTCCAAGGATGCCTTAAGAAGAGCCTTAAACGGTGTCTCTACCGAT
GTTCAAGGTACTGATTTTTCCGAAGTTTCTTACGATTCTGTTTTGGAAAGAGTCAGCAGAGGCGCTGGTT
CTCATTAAGGTAAATGATTTCACAAATGACAACAATCTTCAAGAAAAATGAAAATGTATATCTATATATA
AAATCGTCATATATATACAGAATACATGTATAGAATTATTATAATTATAATTTTCTCTTCGCAACTCTAT
CTAAAACACAATACTTAGATTTAAGGTCCCGTACACCCCGGCTAGTGGGCATTGTTTTTGCACCCATATT
TGTAATTCTAAATTCAGAACGGAAATACTGGCCATGTAGATCAAGAGAAGATACAAGGTCATCGAACCAG
GCAGCAATGATAAGGGCGAATTCCAGCACACTGGCGGCCGTTACTAGTGGATCCCCCGGGCTGCAGGAAT
TCGATATCAAGCTTATCGATACCGTCGACCTCGAGGGGGGGCCCGGTACCCAATTCGCCCTATAGTGAGT
CGTATTACGCGCGCTCACTGGCCGTCGTTTTACAACGTCGTGACTGGGAAAACCCTGGCGTTACCCAACT
TAATCGCCTTGCAGCACACCCCCCTTTCGCCAGCTGGCGTAATAGCGA
