>Addgene plasmid #37101 | pBJ1806 pRS413-COF1RFP | addgene partial sequence | sequence record 49383 | DsRed1-N 5'-GTACTGGAACTGGGGGGACAG-3'
GGAGGAGGGGCGCCTTGGTCCCTTCGCTTGGCGGTCTGGGTGCCCTCGTAGGGGCGGCCCTCGCCCTCGC
CCTCGATCTCGAACTCGTGGCCGTTCACGGAGCCCTCCATGCGCACCTTGAAGCGCATGAACTCTTTGAT
GACGTCCTCGGAGGAGGCCACCATTAAACCAGCACCGTCACCAGCACCAGCAGTAGAGGTTTCCTTGACA
ACGATTTCGGTTTTAGCATCGTTCAATCCGAATAAAATAAATTTGTATTTTTTACCCAATTTCAAGTCAT
TGAAAGCGGTAAGGGATTCATCAGCAACAGCAACACTACACAGAAACTTCACATTTTCCTGGCTTCTTAT
GAATTTTTTCCCCCACATTCCTTTTAAAGTTCCATGTTAAAAAGGGAGGAAAGAAAGGACATAAGAGAGC
GAGATAAAACAGCATCATGTCAATTAGTTAGTAATTGATAGTTTACACAGGAGTACAAATGAAATTTAGC
ATACCCAGATCTAGACATCTTCTTTTGTTAGTTTTTTGTTTATGTATGTTTTGAAATCTGAAGTTTACGT
AGTTGCTAACCAGTCTTTTCTTGTTTCCTCTTTTTCTTCCAATTTTGTCATCAAACAGAGGCGGCGTCAC
CCGAATATTGTTCTTATTACCCGGATATTAGGTAATTTAGAGGTACTGCATATAGTACAAGTGATTGATG
AACTTATAGAATGTTCTCTCGGGCTTCCAAGGCCATTAGCCTCTACCAAAGGAAGTTTGATGCCTGGTCT
TAAGCTTGTTGAAGCTTTAGAATACAGGTGTGACCGATTGGAGCGGCTTATAGGCGCCGGATACAGCGCG
AATTCCGATGTTTCAGTGCAATTAGATGAA
