>Addgene plasmid #37101 | pBJ1806 pRS413-COF1RFP | addgene partial sequence | sequence record 49384 | HIS3-R 5'-cactcaacgattagcgacca-3'
TATCATATGGTCCAGAAACCCTATACCTGTGTGGACGTTAATCACTTGCGATTGTGTGGCCTGTTCTGCT
ACTGCTTCTGCCTCTTTTTCTGGGAAGATCGAGTGCTCTATCGCTAGGGGACCACCCTTTAAAGAGATCG
CAATCTGAATCTTGGTTTCATTTGTAATACGCTTTACTAGGGCTTTCTGCTCTGTCATCTTTGCCTTCGT
TTATCTTGCCTGCTCATTTTTTAGTATATTCTTCGAAGAAATCACATTACTTTATATAATGTATAATTCA
TTATGTGATAATGCCAATCGCTAAGAAAAAAAAAGAGTCATCCGCTAGGTGGAAAAAAAAAAATGAAAAT
CATTACCGAGGCATAAAAAAATATAGAGTGTACTAGAGGAGGCCAAGAGTAATAGAAAAAGAAAATTGCG
GGAAAGGACTGTGTTATGACTTCCCTGACTAATGCCGTGTTCAAACGATACCTGGCAGTGACTCCTAGCG
CTCACCAAGCTCTTAAAACGGGAATTTATGGTGCACTCTCAGTACAATCTGCTCTGATGCCGCATAGTTA
AGCCAGCCCCGACACCCGCCAACACCCGCTGACGCGCCCTGACGGGCTTGTCTGCTCCCGGCATCCGCTT
ACAGACAAGC
