[The description below was written by a language model from this plasmid's Addgene catalogue record.]
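Description:
pBJ1806 pRS413-COF1RFP is a yeast expression plasmid built on the pRS413 backbone, a yeast–E. coli shuttle vector. It is selected in budding yeast through the HIS3 auxotrophic marker, which restores histidine prototrophy in his3 strains, and it is propagated in E. coli under ampicillin selection. The pRS41x series is generally known as centromeric, low-copy vectors. The record itself lists the bacterial copy number as unknown, and no feature table is provided, so origins and other backbone elements cannot be confirmed from it.

The insert is the Saccharomyces cerevisiae COF1 gene, which encodes the actin-depolymerizing and severing protein cofilin, carrying an internal RFP tag. Instead of being fused to either terminus, a single RFP is inserted within the coding sequence, between residues 47 and 48 as the record's notation appears to indicate. A short flexible linker rich in glycine and alanine flanks the RFP on both sides. The specific RFP variant is not stated.

The gene sits in its native genomic context, with about 650 bp of endogenous 5' sequence, the COF1 intron, and about 250 bp of 3' sequence. Expression is therefore presumably driven by the gene's own promoter and terminator rather than by a heterologous promoter, which should keep levels close to physiological.

According to the record, Cof1-RFP labels actin patches in yeast. This makes the plasmid a live-cell fluorescence reporter for cofilin localization and cortical actin patch dynamics. It was deposited in connection with work comparing the roles of cofilin, coronin and Aip1 in actin turnover in vivo.
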