Addgene plasmid #37101: pBJ1806 pRS413-COF1RFP
Depositing lab: John Cooper. Depositing organization: Washington University in Saint Louis. Publication: Overlapping and distinct functions for cofilin, coronin and Aip1 in actin dynamics in vivo. Lin MC, Galletta BJ, Sept D, Cooper JA. J Cell Sci. 2010 Apr 15;123(Pt 8):1329-42. Epub 2010 Mar 23. 10.1242/jcs.065698 PubMed 20332110.
Backbone
  Vector backbone: pRS413-HIS,Amp
  Vector type: Yeast Expression
  Selectable markers: HIS3
Growth in bacteria
  Bacterial resistance: Ampicillin, 100 μg/mL
  Growth temperature: 37°C
  Growth strain: DH5alpha
  Copy number: Unknown
Gene/Insert
  Gene/Insert name: COF1-RFP (alt name: Cofilin-RFP)
  Species: S. cerevisiae (budding yeast)
  Mutation: Single RFP internal insertion at Cof147T48D with linker(AGAGDGAGL) at both sides. This construct contains endogenous COF1 5' 650 , intron, and 3' 250 bp. Cof1-RFP labels actin patches in yeast.
  Tag / fusion protein: RFP
Terms and licenses: Academic/Nonprofit Terms; Industry Terms: Not Available to Industry
How to cite: pBJ1806 pRS413-COF1RFP was a gift from John Cooper (Addgene plasmid # 37101 ; http://n2t.net/addgene:37101 ; RRID:Addgene_37101)
